>Addgene plasmid #207664 | pAAV-hSyn1-FLEX-NEPLDCV-P2A-mRUBY3-WPRE | addgene full sequence | sequence record 415596 | Addgene Partial NGS Result
GAGCTCCAGTGTGCTGGAATTCGCCCTTTTCAGTATTTAAATTGACGACCGACCCCGACCCACTGGACAA
GCACCCAACCCCCATTCCCCAAATTGCGCATCCCCTATCAGAGAGGGGGAGGGGAAACAGGATGCGGCGA
GGCGCGTGCGCACTGCCAGCTTCAGCACCGCGGACAGTGCCTTCGCCCCCGCCTGGCGGCGCGCGCCACC
GCCGCCTCAGCACTGAAGGCGCGCTGACGTCACTCGCCGGTCCCCCGCAAACTCCCCTTCCCGGCCACCT
TGGTCGCGTCCGCGCCGCCGCCGGCCCAGCCGGACCGCACCACGCGAGGCGCGAGATAGGGGGGCACGGG
CGCGACCATCTGCGCTGCGGCGCCGGCGACTCAGCGCTGCCTCAGTCTGCGGTGGGCAGCGGAGGAGTCG
TGTCGTGCCTGAGAGCGCAGCTGTGCTCCTGGGCACCGCGCAGTCCGCCCCCGCGGCTCCTGGCCAGACC
ACCCCTAGGACCCCCTGCCCCAAGTCGCAGCCGTTGGATCAGGTAAGTATCAAGGTTACAAGACAGGTTT
AAGGAGACCAATAGAAACTGGGCTTGTCGAGACAGAGAAGACTCTTGCGTTTCTGATAGGCACCTATTGG
TCTTACTGACATCCACTTTGCCTTTCTCTCCACAGGTGATGATCCCCATAACTTCGTATAAAGTATCCTA
TACGAAGTTATATCAAAATAGGAAGACCAATGCTTCACCATCGACCCGAATTGCCAAGCATCACCATCGA
CACATAACTTCGTATAATGTATGCTATACGAAGTTATACTAGGAGCTCGGCGCGCCTTACTTGTACAGCT
CGTCCATGCCACCACCAAGGTTGCTGTATTTGGCAACTGCCACTTCTCTTTGCACTACGTAGGTTTCATT
GTCACTCTCCTCGATCCTTTCCAGGCGGTGATCAACGGCATGGACACCGGGCATCTTGATGTTCCCGACG
GTCTTTTTTGACCTGTAAGTTGTCACGAAGTTGCAGTGCAGATGGCCACCACCATCAACTTTCAGTGCGA
TGTCAGTGTATCCTCTCAGACCACCATCTGCTGGATACATCATCTCTGTATTAGGCTCCCAACCCTTGGT
CTTCTTCTGCATCACGGGACCATTGGAGGGAAAGTTTACCCCTCTGACCTTGACGTTGTAGACGAGCTCG
CCATCCTCAAGGCTGGTGTCCTGCGTGACGGTGACGACTCCACCATCTTCGTATCTCGTAACTCTTTCCC
AAGTAAAACCCTCAGGAAAGGACTGTTTAAAGAAATCAGGGATGTCGGCCGGGTACTTGATAAAGGTACG
GCTGCCATACATGAACGACGTGGCAAGAATGTCAAAGGCAAATGGCAGGGGTCCTCCCTCGATGACTTTG
ATCCTCATGGTTTGCACTCCCTCGTACGGTCTGCCTTCTCCTTCACCTGTGCATTTGAATTGGTGGCCGT
TGACCGAACCTTCCATGACCACCTTCATACGCATATTTTCCTTGATCAGCTCTTCGCCCTTAGACACAGG
ACCGGGGTTTTCTTCCACGTCTCCTGCTTGCTTTAACAGAGAGAAGTTCGTGGCTCCGGATCCCCAAACC
CGGCACTTCTTTTCTGGATTCATGTATGAATTCTTGCGGCAGTGAAAGGCTTCTGAAAACTCTGCAGAGT
TCTGCAAAGTCCCAATAATCCTGAAATTGCCTGGACTGTGCACATCTGTTTTAATGGAGTTAACCGCATA
CTCTGGCCTATAGGTTCCACACCACACCTGTGCAAAGTTCAAGAAAAATAGTTGTTTGTGATTTAGGTCA
AGTCCAGGAAGTAATTTTTCTTCGCCATTCTTTTTAATATAATTCTGATAGGCTCTGTATGCTTGACCAA
GACCTCCATTATCAGCAATGTTTTCTCCCAGTGTATTAATTCCATTAAGGTGCTGTCCACCTGCCAGGTC
CCAGGAAAAGTTTCCATACTGATACACCATGCACTGGGATTGCTCCTTAAAGTTACTTGCAGACTGTTGA
GTCCACCAGTCAACGAGGTCTCCATCTTTGTTAAAGTTTCTGCCATTGTCATCGAAGCCATGGGTGATTT
CGTGTCCTATGACCATGCCGATGCCCCCATAGTTCAATGAGTTGGACTGCTGGGCACTAAAGAAGGGGGG
CTGCAGAATGCCGGCTGGGAAGACTATCTGATTTCTTCCTGAAGAGTAAAATGCATTGACTACAGCTGCT
CCACTTATCCACTCATCTTTGTCCACCTTTTCTCGGAGCTTCTTCAGTTGTTTACTTTGGCTGAATTTCA
AATTTTGAATTATGTTCTCGAAGTATTCATCTTCTTTGTAGTTCAACTCGAGGTACTCATTATTCAGTTT
GTTATCATTTGAAACAATGTCATCAGGATAGCCGATCCTTTCTTTAATTGCTAAGGCCTTTTCTTCAGCT
CTCTTTTTTGTCTCGGCATCCATCCAAGTGAGGTCATCTAAAGTCTGAATAAAAACTTCTCGGATCTGTG
CAATCAAATCCTCGACCACATGTTTACTCTCTCCAGCAAATGCTGCTTCCACATAAAGCCTCCCCACAGC
ATTTTCCATATTCCCATTGACATAGTTTGCACAACGTCTCCAAGTTGCTGTTTCTGAGGTTGTACCATAA
AGGGCCTTGCGGAAAGCATTTCTGGACTCCTTGTAGGTTCGGCTGAGGCTGCTTACAAGATCCATTATGA
ATCTCCAGGACATTAAATTTTGAAGATCTCTGGCAGAATATTTGGTAAGAATGGGCTTAAGTTTGGTTAA
ATATTCTGGAGCATAAACAACCACATCTTCCTCATTTGTAATACTAATATTCACAGTTGACATGATTTCA
TTTGTGAAATTCAACCAGCTGAATGGCTTCCCATTGATCTCTAGTGAAAAGTTATTTTGGATCTGGGCCA
ATGTCATCTTGTTATACAGAAGCATTGGATCATTTCGATCTTCAGGTTTAGCCGTAGCATTGGCAATTTC
TTTTTCCAATTCCATAACTTTATTCATTTCCAAAGCAAGCTGGTTTTCATCGATGGGCAATCTTTCTTCC
TGACGAATCAATCTGGCCACAGAAATCATAAAATCCACATATGCTGTACAAGCCTCTTTATAGATTCCAG
TGCATTCATAGTAATCTCTAGAAGGGAGGCCAAGTCGAGGTTGGTCAATATGAATTACATGATTCACAGA
ATTCTTATCATCAGTGCCAACAAACAAATTAATAAGGACTTTTTTCCCATATTTAGAATTCAGTTGTGCA
ATAGCTTTTTCAGCTGTCCAAGAAGCACCATATTTTTGCTCCCAGTTTTCTGTTGCTACTGGCCACCCAT
ATATGTCTGGTAACAGTTTGAGTAGAGGTTCTCCACCTCTGCTATCAATAGCAGATTCATTTATACAAGA
CCTGTACAATGCTTTTGCTTTCTGCACTGCTACTATATCTTCAGTTTTGGGTTCTTGAAGGACATCTTTC
AAAACGACTTCTAGTTCATCTCTTAAAATGTCAAAGTTGCCGTAACGGGAGCTGGTCTCGGGAATGACAT
TACGTTTCAACCAGCCTCCGCAAGCATATTTGAAAAAGTCTGTACAAGGCTCAGTGGTGGCATCCATGTT
TTGGATCAGTCGAGCAGCTGATTTTATGCAGTCTGATGACTTGCAAATGGGCTTGCCACGCACTTCCATG
GAGGCCTGAAGCAGCAAGGCCAGCAACAGGGCCCCCGAGCGGCTGCAGCACGATCTCGGCATGGTGGGGG
CTAGCGGTACCGAATTCTAGTATAACTTCGTATAGGATACTTTATACGAAGTTATCATTGGGATTCTTCC
TATTTTGATCCAAGCATCACCATCGACCCTCTAGTCCAGATCTCACCATCGACCCATAACTTCGTATAGC
ATACATTATACGAAGTTATGTCCCTCGAAGAGGTTCGAATTCGATATCAAGCTTATCGATAATCAACCTC
TGGATTACAAAATTTGTGAAAGATTGACTGGTATTCTTAACTATGTTGCTCCTTTTACGCTATGTGGATA
CGCTGCTTTAATGCCTTTGTATCATGCTATTGCTTCCCGTATGGCTTTCATTTTCTCCTCCTTGTATAAA
TCCTGGTTGCTGTCTCTTTATGAGGAGTTGTGGCCCGTTGTCAGGCAACGTGGCGTGGTGTGCACTGTGT
TTGCTGACGCAACCCCCACTGGTTGGGGCATTGCCACCACCTGTCAGCTCCTTTCCGGGACTTTCGCTTT
CCCCCTCCCTATTGCCACGGCGGAACTCATCGCCGCCTGCCTTGCCCGCTGCTGGACAGGGGCTCGGCTG
TTGGGCACTGACAATTCCGTGGTGTTGTCGGGGAAATCATCGTCCTTTCCTTGGCTGCTCGCCTGTGTTG
CCACCTGGATTCTGCGCGGGACGTCCTTCTGCTACGTCCCTTCGGCCCTCAATCCAGCGGACCTTCCTTC
CCGCGGCCTGCTGCCGGCTCTGCGGCCTCTTCCGCGTCTTCGCCTTCGCCCTCAGACGAGTCGGATCTCC
CTTTGGGCCGCCTCCCCGCATCGATACCGTCGACCCGGGCGGCCGCTCGAGCATGCATCTAGAGTCGACC
CGGGCGGCCGCTTCGAGCAGACATGATAAGATACATTGATGAGTTTGGACAAACCACAACTAGAATGCAG
TGAAAAAAATGCTTTATTTGTGAAATTTGTGATGCTATTGCTTTATTTGTAACCATTATAAGCTGCAATA
AACAAGTTAACAACAACAATTGCATTCATTTTATGTTTCAGGTTCAGGGGGAGATGTGGGAGGTTTTTTA
AAGCAAGTAAAACCTCTACAAATGTGGTAAAATCGATAAGGATCTTCCTAGAGCATGGCTACGTAGATAA
GTAGCATGGCGGGTTAATCATTAACTACAAGGAACCCCTAGTGATGGAGTTGGCCACTCCCTCTCTGCGC
GCTCGCTCGCTCACTGAGGCCGGGCGACCAAAGGTCGCCCGACGCCCGGGCTTTGCCCGGGCGGCCTCAG
TGAGCGAGCGAGCGCGCAGCTGCATTAATGAATCGGCCAACGCGCGGGGAGAGGCGGTTTGCGTATTGGG
CGCTCTTCCGCTTCCTCGCTCACTGACTCGCTGCGCTCGGTCGTTCGGCTGCGGCGAGCGGTATCAGCTC
ACTCAAAGGCGGTAATACGGTTATCCACAGAATCAGGGGATAACGCAGGAAAGAACATGTGAGCAAAAGG
CCAGCAAAAGGCCAGGAACCGTAAAAAGGCCGCGTTGCTGGCGTTTTTCCATAGGCTCCGCCCCCCTGAC
GAGCATCACAAAAATCGACGCTCAAGTCAGAGGTGGCGAAACCCGACAGGACTATAAAGATACCAGGCGT
TTCCCCCTGGAAGCTCCCTCGTGCGCTCTCCTGTTCCGACCCTGCCGCTTACCGGATACCTGTCCGCCTT
TCTCCCTTCGGGAAGCGTGGCGCTTTCTCATAGCTCACGCTGTAGGTATCTCAGTTCGGTGTAGGTCGTT
CGCTCCAAGCTGGGCTGTGTGCACGAACCCCCCGTTCAGCCCGACCGCTGCGCCTTATCCGGTAACTATC
GTCTTGAGTCCAACCCGGTAAGACACGACTTATCGCCACTGGCAGCAGCCACTGGTAACAGGATTAGCAG
AGCGAGGTATGTAGGCGGTGCTACAGAGTTCTTGAAGTGGTGGCCTAACTACGGCTACACTAGAAGAACA
GTATTTGGTATCTGCGCTCTGCTGAAGCCAGTTACCTTCGGAAAAAGAGTTGGTAGCTCTTGATCCGGCA
AACAAACCACCGCTGGTAGCGGTGGTTTTTTTGTTTGCAAGCAGCAGATTACGCGCAGAAAAAAAGGATC
TCAAGAAGATCCTTTGATCTTTTCTACGGGGTCTGACGCTCAGTGGAACGAAAACTCACGTTAAGGGATT
TTGGTCATGAGATTATCAAAAAGGATCTTCACCTAGATCCTTTTAAATTAAAAATGAAGTTTTAAATCAA
TCTAAAGTATATATGAGTAAACTTGGTCTGACAGTTACCAATGCTTAATCAGTGAGGCACCTATCTCAGC
GATCTGTCTATTTCGTTCATCCATAGTTGCCTGACTCCCCGTCGTGTAGATAACTACGATACGGGAGGGC
TTACCATCTGGCCCCAGTGCTGCAATGATACCGCGAGACCCACGCTCACCGGCTCCAGATTTATCAGCAA
TAAACCAGCCAGCCGGAAGGGCCGAGCGCAGAAGTGGTCCTGCAACTTTATCCGCCTCCATCCAGTCTAT
TAATTGTTGCCGGGAAGCTAGAGTAAGTAGTTCGCCAGTTAATAGTTTGCGCAACGTTGTTGCCATTGCT
ACAGGCATCGTGGTGTCACGCTCGTCGTTTGGTATGGCTTCATTCAGCTCCGGTTCCCAACGATCAAGGC
GAGTTACATGATCCCCCATGTTGTGCAAAAAAGCGGTTAGCTCCTTCGGTCCTCCGATCGTTGTCAGAAG
TAAGTTGGCCGCAGTGTTATCACTCATGGTTATGGCAGCACTGCATAATTCTCTTACTGTCATGCCATCC
GTAAGATGCTTTTCTGTGACTGGTGAGTACTCAACCAAGTCATTCTGAGAATAGTGTATGCGGCGACCGA
GTTGCTCTTGCCCGGCGTCAATACGGGATAATACCGCGCCACATAGCAGAACTTTAAAAGTGCTCATCAT
TGGAAAACGTTCTTCGGGGCGAAAACTCTCAAGGATCTTACCGCTGTTGAGATCCAGTTCGATGTAACCC
ACTCGTGCACCCAACTGATCTTCAGCATCTTTTACTTTCACCAGCGTTTCTGGGTGAGCAAAAACAGGAA
GGCAAAATGCCGCAAAAAAGGGAATAAGGGCGACACGGAAATGTTGAATACTCATACTCTTCCTTTTTCA
ATATTATTGAAGCATTTATCAGGGTTATTGTCTCATGAGCGGATACATATTTGAATGTATTTAGAAAAAT
AAACAAATAGGGGTTCCGCGCACATTTCCCCGAAAAGTGCCACCTAAATTGTAAGCGTTAATATTTTGTT
AAAATTCGCGTTAAATTTTTGTTAAATCAGCTCATTTTTTAACCAATAGGCCGAAATCGGCAAAATCCCT
TATAAATCAAAAGAATAGACCGAGATAGGGT
[37 nt withheld, positions 7172-7208]
AAAGAACGTGGACTCCAACGTCAAAGG
[49 nt withheld, positions 7236-7284]
T
[91 nt withheld, positions 7286-7376]
G
[82 nt withheld, positions 7378-7459]
N
[42 nt withheld, positions 7461-7502]
CCCATTCGCCATTCAGGCTGCGCAACTGTTGGGAAGGGCGATCGGTGCGGGCCTCTTCGCTATTACGCCA
GCTGCGCGCTCGCTCGCTCACTGAGGCCGCCCGGGCAAAGCCCGGGCGTCGGGCGACCTTTGGTCGCCCG
GCCTCAGTGAGCGAGCGAGCGCGCAGAGAGGGAGTGGCCAACTCCATCACTAGGGGTTCCTTGTAGTTAA
TGATTAACCCGCCATGCTACTTATCTACGTAGCCATGCTCTAGGAAGATCC
Features (pLannotate 1.2.2; 21 found; start..end, strand, type, name):
     43..440     +  promoter       hSyn promoter (fragment): human synapsin I promoter; confers neuron-specific expression (Kügler et al., 2003)
    533..665     +  intron         chimeric intron: chimera between introns from human β-globin and immunoglobulin heavy chain genes
    678..711     -  protein_bind   lox2272: Cre-mediated recombination occurs in the 8-bp core sequence (GGATACTT). lox2272 sites are compatible with each other, but incompatible with loxP or loxN sites (Lee and Saito, 1988). Cre recombinase
    774..807     -  protein_bind   loxP: Cre-mediated recombination occurs in the 8-bp core sequence (GCATACAT). Cre recombinase
    830..1537    -  CDS            mRuby3: mRuby3 is a basic (constitutively fluorescent) red fluorescent protein published in 2016, derived from Entacmaea quadricolor. It has low acid sensitivity.
   1538..1594    -  CDS            P2A: 2A peptide from porcine teschovirus-1 polyprotein Eukaryotic ribosomes fail to insert a peptide bond between the Gly and Pro residues, yielding separate polypeptides.
   1604..3688    -  CDS            MME (fragment): NEP_HUMAN - Also known as EPN. Experimental evidence at protein level: Swiss-Prot protein existence level 1. Thermolysin-like specificity, but is almost confined on acting on polypeptides of up to 30 amino acids (PubMed:15283675, PubMed:8168535). Biologically important in the destruction of opioid peptides such as Met- and Leu-enkephalins by cleavage of a Gly-Phe bond (PubMed:17101991). Able to cleave angiotensin-1, angiotensin-2 and angiotensin 1-9 (PubMed:15283675). Involved in the degradation of atrial natriuretic factor (ANF) and brain natriuretic factor (BNP(1- 32)) (PubMed:2531377, PubMe
   3802..3835    +  protein_bind   lox2272: Cre-mediated recombination occurs in the 8-bp core sequence (GGATACTT). lox2272 sites are compatible with each other, but incompatible with loxP or loxN sites (Lee and Saito, 1988). Cre recombinase
   3906..3939    +  protein_bind   loxP: Cre-mediated recombination occurs in the 8-bp core sequence (GCATACAT). Cre recombinase
   3957..3981    +  misc_feature   MCS (fragment): pBluescript multiple cloning site
   3981..4569    +  misc_feature   WPRE: woodchuck hepatitis virus posttranscriptional regulatory element
   4647..4768    -  polyA_signal   SV40 poly(A) signal: SV40 polyadenylation signal
   4791..4859    -  CDS            large T antigen (fragment): large T antigen from SV40 (simian virus 40)
   4930..5063    +  repeat_region  AAV2 ITR: inverted terminal repeat of adeno-associated virus serotype 2 inverted
   5057..5113    -  CDS            lacI (fragment): lac repressor; lacI; The lac repressor binds to the lac operator to inhibit transcription in E. coli. This inhibition can be relieved by adding lactose or isopropyl-β-D-thiogalactopyranoside (IPTG).
   5296..5884    -  rep_origin     ori: high-copy-number ColE1/pMB1/pBR322/pUC origin of replication
   6055..6915    -  CDS            AmpR: β-lactamase; bla; confers resistance to ampicillin, carbenicillin, and related antibiotics
   6916..7020    -  promoter       AmpR promoter: bla
   7046..7502    -  rep_origin     f1 ori (sequence partly withheld): f1 bacteriophage origin of replication; arrow indicates direction of (+) strand synthesis
   7507..7576    -  CDS            lacZα (fragment): LacZα fragment of β-galactosidase; lacZ fragment
   7571..7703    -  repeat_region  AAV2 ITR (fragment): inverted terminal repeat of adeno-associated virus serotype 2 inverted
