[The description below was written by a language model from this plasmid's Addgene catalogue record and pLannotate feature annotations shown in this document.]
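Description:
pAAV-hSyn1-FLEX-NEPLDCV-P2A-mRUBY3-WPRE is an AAV transfer plasmid for Cre-dependent, neuron-restricted expression of a neuropeptide-degrading enzyme. It was built on a pAAV-hSynapsin1-FLEx backbone, replacing the axon-GCaMP6s payload of the parent vector. The bacterial portion carries a high-copy ColE1/pUC origin, an f1 origin and an ampicillin resistance gene with its own promoter. Two AAV2 inverted terminal repeats flank the expression cassette so that it can be packaged into recombinant AAV. ITR-containing plasmids are prone to rearrangement, which fits the listed recombination-deficient growth strain.

The cassette starts with the human synapsin I promoter followed by a chimeric intron. Downstream, the coding unit sits in the antisense orientation between paired lox2272 and loxP sites arranged as a FLEX (double-inverted) switch. Cre recombinase inverts the unit and then locks it in the sense orientation, so expression occurs only in Cre-positive neurons. The coding unit encodes human neprilysin (NEP, gene MME), a peptidase that cleaves short peptides such as enkephalins. According to the record, a POMC signal peptide was added at the N-terminus; the "LDCV" in the name suggests targeting to large dense-core vesicles, although the fields do not say this explicitly. A P2A sequence links neprilysin to mRuby3, so the red reporter is produced as a separate polypeptide that marks expressing cells. A WPRE and an SV40 polyadenylation signal enhance and terminate the transcript.

The stated purpose is neuropeptide degradation, and the associated work concerns silencing neuropeptide release from presynaptic terminals in vivo. The annotated sequence is a partial NGS assembly of 7,763 nt, shorter than the catalogued 8,069 bp, and one ITR and the MME and promoter annotations appear as fragments.
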