Addgene plasmid #207664: pAAV-hSyn1-FLEX-NEPLDCV-P2A-mRUBY3-WPRE
Purpose: Neuropeptide degradation
Depositing lab: Sung Han. Depositing organization: Salk Institute for Biological Studies. Publication: Novel genetically encoded tools for imaging or silencing neuropeptide release from presynaptic terminals in vivo. Kim DI, Park S, Ye M, Chen JY, Jhang J, Hunker AC, Zweifel LS, Palmiter RD, Han S. bioRxiv. 2023 Jan 20:2023.01.19.524797. doi: 10.1101/2023.01.19.524797. Preprint. PubMed 36712060.
Backbone
  Vector backbone: pAAV-hSynapsin1-FLEx-axon-GCaMP6s-P2A-mRuby3
  Backbone size w/o insert (bp): 5116
  Total vector size (bp): 8069
  Vector type: AAV, Cre/Lox
Growth in bacteria
  Bacterial resistance: Ampicillin, 100 μg/mL
  Growth temperature: 30°C
  Growth strain: NEB Stable
  Copy number: High Copy
Gene/Insert
  Gene/Insert name: NEP (alt name: Neprilysin)
  Species: H. sapiens (human)
  Insert size (bp): 2953
  Mutation: Addition of signaling peptide (POMC) on the N-terminus
  GenBank ID: NP_000893.2
  Entrez Gene: MME (a.k.a. CALLA, CD10, CMT2T, NEP, SCA43, SFE)
  Promoter: hSynapsin
  Tag / fusion protein: mRUBY3 (C terminal on insert)
  Cloning method: Ligation Independent Cloning
  Sequencing primers: 5′ ACTTGCAAATGGGCTTGCCACGCACTTC; 3′ CTAGAATTCGGTACCGCTAGCCCCCACCATGCCGAGATC
Terms and licenses: Academic/Nonprofit Terms; Industry Terms: Not Available to Industry
Depositor comments: Please visit https://doi.org/10.1101/2023.01.19.524797 for bioRxiv preprint.
How to cite: pAAV-hSyn1-FLEX-NEPLDCV-P2A-mRUBY3-WPRE was a gift from Sung Han (Addgene plasmid # 207664 ; http://n2t.net/addgene:207664 ; RRID:Addgene_207664)
